>Addgene plasmid #170782 | pcDNA3-ZnRed | addgene full sequence | sequence record 345091 | Addgene NGS Result
GTTTGCGTATTGGGCGCTCTTCCGCTTCCTCGCTCACTGACTCGCTGCGCTCGGTCGTTCGGCTGCGGCG
AGCGGTATCAGCTCACTCAAAGGCGGTAATACGGTTATCCACAGAATCAGGGGATAACGCAGGAAAGAAC
ATGTGAGCAAAAGGCCAGCAAAAGGCCAGGAACCGTAAAAAGGCCGCGTTGCTGGCGTTTTTCCATAGGC
TCCGCCCCCCTGACGAGCATCACAAAAATCGACGCTCAAGTCAGAGGTGGCGAAACCCGACAGGACTATA
AAGATACCAGGCGTTTCCCCCTGGAAGCTCCCTCGTGCGCTCTCCTGTTCCGACCCTGCCGCTTACCGGA
TACCTGTCCGCCTTTCTCCCTTCGGGAAGCGTGGCGCTTTCTCATAGCTCACGCTGTAGGTATCTCAGTT
CGGTGTAGGTCGTTCGCTCCAAGCTGGGCTGTGTGCACGAACCCCCCGTTCAGCCCGACCGCTGCGCCTT
ATCCGGTAACTATCGTCTTGAGTCCAACCCGGTAAGACACGACTTATCGCCACTGGCAGCAGCCACTGGT
AACAGGATTAGCAGAGCGAGGTATGTAGGCGGTGCTACAGAGTTCTTGAAGTGGTGGCCTAACTACGGCT
ACACTAGAAGAACAGTATTTGGTATCTGCGCTCTGCTGAAGCCAGTTACCTTCGGAAAAAGAGTTGGTAG
CTCTTGATCCGGCAAACAAACCACCGCTGGTAGCGGTGGTTTTTTTGTTTGCAAGCAGCAGATTACGCGC
AGAAAAAAAGGATCTCAAGAAGATCCTTTGATCTTTTCTACGGGGTCTGACGCTCAGTGGAACGAAAACT
CACGTTAAGGGATTTTGGTCATGAGATTATCAAAAAGGATCTTCACCTAGATCCTTTTAAATTAAAAATG
AAGTTTTAAATCAATCTAAAGTATATATGAGTAAACTTGGTCTGACAGTTACCAATGCTTAATCAGTGAG
GCACCTATCTCAGCGATCTGTCTATTTCGTTCATCCATAGTTGCCTGACTCCCCGTCGTGTAGATAACTA
CGATACGGGAGGGCTTACCATCTGGCCCCAGTGCTGCAATGATACCGCGAGACCCACGCTCACCGGCTCC
AGATTTATCAGCAATAAACCAGCCAGCCGGAAGGGCCGAGCGCAGAAGTGGTCCTGCAACTTTATCCGCC
TCCATCCAGTCTATTAATTGTTGCCGGGAAGCTAGAGTAAGTAGTTCGCCAGTTAATAGTTTGCGCAACG
TTGTTGCCATTGCTACAGGCATCGTGGTGTCACGCTCGTCGTTTGGTATGGCTTCATTCAGCTCCGGTTC
CCAACGATCAAGGCGAGTTACATGATCCCCCATGTTGTGCAAAAAAGCGGTTAGCTCCTTCGGTCCTCCG
ATCGTTGTCAGAAGTAAGTTGGCCGCAGTGTTATCACTCATGGTTATGGCAGCACTGCATAATTCTCTTA
CTGTCATGCCATCCGTAAGATGCTTTTCTGTGACTGGTGAGTACTCAACCAAGTCATTCTGAGAATAGTG
TATGCGGCGACCGAGTTGCTCTTGCCCGGCGTCAATACGGGATAATACCGCGCCACATAGCAGAACTTTA
AAAGTGCTCATCATTGGAAAACGTTCTTCGGGGCGAAAACTCTCAAGGATCTTACCGCTGTTGAGATCCA
GTTCGATGTAACCCACTCGTGCACCCAACTGATCTTCAGCATCTTTTACTTTCACCAGCGTTTCTGGGTG
AGCAAAAACAGGAAGGCAAAATGCCGCAAAAAAGGGAATAAGGGCGACACGGAAATGTTGAATACTCATA
CTCTTCCTTTTTCAATATTATTGAAGCATTTATCAGGGTTATTGTCTCATGAGCGGATACATATTTGAAT
GTATTTAGAAAAATAAACAAATAGGGGTTCCGCGCACATTTCCCCGAAAAGTGCCACCTGACGTCGACGG
ATCGGGAGATCTCCCGATCCCCTATGGTGCACTCTCAGTACAATCTGCTCTGATGCCGCATAGTTAAGCC
AGTATCTGCTCCCTGCTTGTGTGTTGGAGGTCGCTGAGTAGTGCGCGAGCAAAATTTAAGCTACAACAAG
GCAAGGCTTGACCGACAATTGCATGAAGAATCTGCTTAGGGTTAGGCGTTTTGCGCTGCTTCGCGATGTA
CGGGCCAGATATACGCGTTGACATTGATTATTGACTAGTTATTAATAGTAATCAATTACGGGGTCATTAG
TTCATAGCCCATATATGGAGTTCCGCGTTACATAACTTACGGTAAATGGCCCGCCTGGCTGACCGCCCAA
CGACCCCCGCCCATTGACGTCAATAATGACGTATGTTCCCATAGTAACGCCAATAGGGACTTTCCATTGA
CGTCAATGGGTGGAGTATTTACGGTAAACTGCCCACTTGGCAGTACATCAAGTGTATCATATGCCAAGTA
CGCCCCCTATTGACGTCAATGACGGTAAATGGCCCGCCTGGCATTATGCCCAGTACATGACCTTATGGGA
CTTTCCTACTTGGCAGTACATCTACGTATTAGTCATCGCTATTACCATGGTGATGCGGTTTTGGCAGTAC
ATCAATGGGCGTGGATAGCGGTTTGACTCACGGGGATTTCCAAGTCTCCACCCCATTGACGTCAATGGGA
GTTTGTTTTGGCACCAAAATCAACGGGACTTTCCAAAATGTCGTAACAACTCCGCCCCATTGACGCAAAT
GGGCGGTAGGCGTGTACGGTGGGAGGTCTATATAAGCAGAGCTCTCTGGCTAACTAGAGAACCCACTGCT
TACTGGCTTATCGAAATTAATACGACTCACTATAGGGAGACCCAAGCTTGCCGCCACCATGGTCGACGTG
AGCAAGGGCGAGGAGGATAACATGGCCATCATCAAGGAGTTCATGCGCTTCAAGGTGCACATGGAGGGCT
CCGTGAACGGCCACGAGTTCGAGATCGAGGGCGAGGGCGAGGGCCGCCCCTACGAGGCCTTTCAGACCGC
TAAGCTGAAGGTGACCAAGGGTGGCCCCCTGCCCTTCGCCTGGGACATCCTGTCCCCTCAGTTCATGTAC
GGCTCCAAGGCCTACATTAAGCACCCAGCCGACATCCCCGACTACTTCAAGCTGTCCTTCCCCGAGGGCT
TCAGGTGGGAGCGCGTGATGAACTTCGAGGACGGCGGCATTATTCACGTTAACCAGGACTCCTCCCTGCA
GGACGGCGTATTCATCTACAAGGTGAAGCTGCGCGGCACCAACTTCCCCCCCGACGGCCCCGTAATGCAG
AAGAAGACCATGGGCTGGGAGGCTCGGGACCTGAAATGCAAGTGGAAGGAGTGTCCAGAGAGCTGCTCCT
CCTTGTTTGATCTGCAGAGGCACCTTCTCAAAGATCATGTTTCACAGGACTTTAAACATCCGATGGAACC
GCTGGCCTGCAACTGGGAGGACTGTGATTTCCTGGGTGATGACACCTGCTCTATAGTCAACCACATCAAT
TGTCAGCACTGGACGGAGGAGCGGATGTACCCCGAGGACGGCGCCCTGAAGAGCGAGATCAAGAAGGGGC
TGAGGCTGAAGGACGGCGGCCACTACGCCGCCGAGGTCAAGACCACCTACAATGCCAAGAAGCCCGTGCA
GCTGCCCGGCGCCTACATCGTCGACATCAAGTTGGACATCGTGTCCCACAACGAGGACTACACCATCGTG
GAACAGTGCGAACGCGCCGAGGGCCGCCACTCCACCGGCGGCATGGACGAGCTGTACAAGTAAGCTTAGG
CATGGACGAGCTGTACAAGTAACTCGAGGTCGACAATCAACCTCTGGATTACAAAATTTGTGAAAGATTG
ACTGGTATTCTTAACTATGTTGCTCCTTTTACGCTATGTGGATACGCTGCTTTAATGCCTTTGTATCATG
CTATTGCTTCCCGTATGGCTTTCATTTTCTCCTCCTTGTATAAATCCTGGTTGCTGTCTCTTTATGAGGA
GTTGTGGCCCGTTGTCAGGCAACGTGGCGTGGTGTGCACTGTGTTTGCTGACGCAACCCCCACTGGTTGG
GGCATTGCCACCACCTGTCAGCTCCTTTCCGGGACTTTCGCTTTCCCCCTCCCTATTGCCACGGCGGAAC
TCATCGCCGCCTGCCTTGCCCGCTGCTGGACAGGGGCTCGGCTGTTGGGCACTGACAATTCCGTGGTGTT
GTCGGGGAAATCATCGTCCTTTCCTTGGCTGCTCGCCTGTGTTGCCACCTGGATTCTGCGCGGGACGTCC
TTCTGCTACGTCCCTTCGGCCCTCAATCCAGCGGACCTTCCTTCCCGCGGCCTGCTGCCGGCTCTGCGGC
CTCTTCCGCGTCTTCGCCTTCGCCCTCAGACGAGTCGGATCTCCCTTTGGGCCGCCTCCCCGCTCTAGAG
GGCCCTATTCTATAGTGTCACCTAAATGCTAGAGCTCGCTGATCAGCCTCGACTGTGCCTTCTAGTTGCC
AGCCATCTGTTGTTTGCCCCTCCCCCGTGCCTTCCTTGACCCTGGAAGGTGCCACTCCCACTGTCCTTTC
CTAATAAAATGAGGAAATTGCATCGCATTGTCTGAGTAGGTGTCATTCTATTCTGGGGGGTGGGGTGGGG
CAGGACAGCAAGGGGGAGGATTGGGAAGACAATAGCAGGCATGCTGGGGATGCGGTGGGCTCTATGGCTT
CTGAGGCGGAAAGAACCAGCTGGGGCTCTAGGGGGTATCCCC
[124 nt withheld, positions 4733-4856]
C
[91 nt withheld, positions 4858-4948]
A
[49 nt withheld, positions 4950-4998]
CCTTTGACGTTGGAGTCCACGTTCTTT
[37 nt withheld, positions 5026-5062]
ACCCTATCTCGGTCTATTCTTTTGATTTATAAGGGATTTTGCCGATTTCGGCCTATTGGTTAAAAAATGA
GCTGATTTAACAAAAATTTAACGCGAATTAATTCTGTGGAATGTGTGTCAGTTAGGGTGTGGAAAGTCCC
CAGGCTCCCCAGCAGGCAGAAGTATGCAAAGCATGCATCTCAATTAGTCAGCAACCAGGTGTGGAAAGTC
CCCAGGCTCCCCAGCAGGCAGAAGTATGCAAAGCATGCATCTCAATTAGTCAGCAACCATAGTCCCGCCC
CTAACTCCGCCCATCCCGCCCCTAACTCCGCCCAGTTCCGCCCATTCTCCGCCCCATGGCTGACTAATTT
TTTTTATTTATGCAGAGGCCGAGGCCGCCTCTGCCTCTGAGCTATTCCAGAAGTAGTGAGGAGGCTTTTT
TGGAGGCCTAGGCTTTTGCAAAAAGCTCCCGGGAGCTTGTATATCCATTTTCGGATCTGATCAAGAGACA
GGATGAGGATCGTTTCGCATGATTGAACAAGATGGATTGCACGCAGGTTCTCCGGCCGCTTGGGTGGAGA
GGCTATTCGGCTATGACTGGGCACAACAGACAATCGGCTGCTCTGATGCCGCCGTGTTCCGGCTGTCAGC
GCAGGGGCGCCCGGTTCTTTTTGTCAAGACCGACCTGTCCGGTGCCCTGAATGAACTGCAGGACGAGGCA
GCGCGGCTATCGTGGCTGGCCACGACGGGCGTTCCTTGCGCAGCTGTGCTCGACGTTGTCACTGAAGCGG
GAAGGGACTGGCTGCTATTGGGCGAAGTGCCGGGGCAGGATCTCCTGTCATCTCACCTTGCTCCTGCCGA
GAAAGTATCCATCATGGCTGATGCAATGCGGCGGCTGCATACGCTTGATCCGGCTACCTGCCCATTCGAC
CACCAAGCGAAACATCGCATCGAGCGAGCACGTACTCGGATGGAAGCCGGTCTTGTCGATCAGGATGATC
TGGACGAAGAGCATCAGGGGCTCGCGCCAGCCGAACTGTTCGCCAGGCTCAAGGCGCGCATGCCCGACGG
CGAGGATCTCGTCGTGACCCATGGCGATGCCTGCTTGCCGAATATCATGGTGGAAAATGGCCGCTTTTCT
GGATTCATCGACTGTGGCCGGCTGGGTGTGGCGGACCGCTATCAGGACATAGCGTTGGCTACCCGTGATA
TTGCTGAAGAGCTTGGCGGCGAATGGGCTGACCGCTTCCTCGTGCTTTACGGTATCGCCGCTCCCGATTC
GCAGCGCATCGCCTTCTATCGCCTTCTTGACGAGTTCTTCTGAGCGGGACTCTGGGGTTCGAAATGACCG
ACCAAGCGACGCCCAACCTGCCATCACGAGATTTCGATTCCACCGCCGCCTTCTATGAAAGGTTGGGCTT
CGGAATCGTTTTCCGGGACGCCGGCTGGATGATCCTCCAGCGCGGGGATCTCATGCTGGAGTTCTTCGCC
CACCCCAACTTGTTTATTGCAGCTTATAATGGTTACAAATAAAGCAATAGCATCACAAATTTCACAAATA
AAGCATTTTTTTCACTGCATTCTAGTTGTGGTTTGTCCAAACTCATCAATGTATCTTATCATGTCTGTAT
ACCGTCGACCTCTAGCTAGAGCTTGGCGTAATCATGGTCATAGCTGTTTCCTGTGTGAAATTGTTATCCG
CTCACAATTCCACACAACATACGAGCCGGAAGCATAAAGTGTAAAGCCTGGGGTGCCTAATGAGTGAGCT
AACTCACATTAATTGCGTTGCGCTCACTGCCCGCTTTCCAGTCGGGAAACCTGTCGTGCCAGCTGCATTA
ATGAATCGGCCAACGCGCGGGGAGAGGCG
Features (pLannotate 1.2.2; 23 found; start..end, strand, type, name):
    200..788     -  rep_origin     ori: high-copy-number ColE1/pMB1/pBR322/pUC origin of replication
    959..1819    -  CDS            AmpR: β-lactamase; bla; confers resistance to ampicillin, carbenicillin, and related antibiotics
   1820..1924    -  promoter       AmpR promoter: bla
   1983..2035    -  misc_feature   bom (fragment): basis of mobility region from pBR322
   2190..2569    +  enhancer       CMV enhancer: human cytomegalovirus immediate early enhancer
   2570..2773    +  promoter       CMV promoter: human cytomegalovirus (CMV) immediate early promoter
   2769..2802    +  LTR            5' LTR (truncated) (fragment): truncated 5' long terminal repeat (LTR) from HIV-1
   2818..2836    +  promoter       T7 promoter: promoter for bacteriophage T7 RNA polymerase
   2868..3770    +  CDS            mApple: mApple is a basic (constitutively fluorescent) red fluorescent protein published in 2008, derived from Discosoma sp.. It is reported to be a rapidly-maturing monomer with high acid sensitivity.
   3778..3802    +  CDS            mPapaya1 (fragment): monomeric yellow fluorescent protein derived from the Zoanthus fluorescent protein zFP538 mammalian codon-optimized
   3815..4403    +  misc_feature   WPRE: woodchuck hepatitis virus posttranscriptional regulatory element
   4419..4437    -  promoter       SP6 promoter: promoter for bacteriophage SP6 RNA polymerase
   4463..4687    +  polyA_signal   bGH poly(A) signal: bovine growth hormone polyadenylation signal
   4691..4712    +  promoter       SV40 promoter (fragment): SV40 enhancer and early promoter
   4733..5161    +  rep_origin     f1 ori (sequence partly withheld): f1 bacteriophage origin of replication; arrow indicates direction of (+) strand synthesis
   5175..5504    +  promoter       SV40 promoter: SV40 enhancer and early promoter
   5571..6362    +  CDS            neo: KKA2_KLEPN - Also known as kan, nptII. Experimental evidence at protein level: Swiss-Prot protein existence level 1. Resistance to kanamycin, neomycin, paromomycin, ribostamycin, butirosin and gentamicin B. From Klebsiella pneumoniae.
   6386..6544    +  CDS            ble (fragment): BLE_KLEPN - Experimental evidence at protein level: Swiss-Prot protein existence level 1. Binding protein with a strong affinity to the bleomycin family of antibiotics. Binds to CL990; an antimitotic-antibiotic compound. From Klebsiella pneumoniae.
   6539..6660    +  polyA_signal   SV40 poly(A) signal: SV40 polyadenylation signal
   6733..6749    -  protein_bind   lac operator: The lac repressor binds to the lac operator to inhibit transcription in E. coli. This inhibition can be relieved by adding lactose or isopropyl-β-D-thiogalactopyranoside (IPTG). lac repressor encoded by lacI
   6757..6787    -  promoter       lac promoter: promoter for the E. coli lac operon
   6802..6823    -  protein_bind   CAP binding site: CAP binding activates transcription in the presence of cAMP. E. coli catabolite activator protein
   6836..17      -  CDS            lacI (fragment) (across the origin): lac repressor; lacI; The lac repressor binds to the lac operator to inhibit transcription in E. coli. This inhibition can be relieved by adding lactose or isopropyl-β-D-thiogalactopyranoside (IPTG).
