[The description below was written by a language model from this plasmid's Addgene catalogue record and pLannotate feature annotations shown in this document.]
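Description:
pcDNA3-ZnRed is a mammalian expression plasmid built on the pcDNA3 backbone that encodes ZnRed, a synthetic, genetically encoded red fluorescent indicator for zinc ions (Zn2+) intended for cytosolic expression. It is propagated in E. coli through a high-copy ColE1/pUC-type origin and selected with ampicillin via the β-lactamase gene. An f1 origin is also present. For selection in mammalian cells, the backbone carries a neomycin/kanamycin phosphotransferase gene driven by the SV40 enhancer/early promoter and terminated by an SV40 polyadenylation signal.

The roughly 0.9 kb ZnRed coding sequence sits downstream of the CMV immediate early enhancer and promoter. The automated annotation labels this open reading frame as mApple, which suggests that the sensor is built on an mApple-related red fluorescent protein, in keeping with its description as a single-fluorescent-protein indicator. The record does not describe the zinc-binding elements. A WPRE follows the coding sequence to enhance transcript stability and expression, and the bovine growth hormone polyadenylation signal terminates the transcript. T7 and SP6 promoters flank the insert. Short hits to an HIV-1 LTR, mPapaya1, ble and lacI are fragments and probably annotation artefacts or backbone remnants rather than functional parts.

The catalogue lists two apparent dissociation constants, 166 nM and 20 µM, and the depositor advises matching sensor affinity to the zinc concentration range expected in the experiment. The insert carries a K255N substitution that the depositor states does not alter function. The plasmid is typically used for transfecting mammalian cells to image cytosolic zinc dynamics by red fluorescence.
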