Addgene plasmid #170782: pcDNA3-ZnRed
Purpose: cytosolic ZnRed zinc sensor with 166 nM and 20 uM Kd
Depositing lab: Huiwang Ai. Depositing organization: University of California, Riverside. Publication: Single Fluorescent Protein-Based Indicators for Zinc Ion (Zn2+). Chen Z, Ai HW. Anal Chem. 2016 Sep 20;88(18):9029-36. doi: 10.1021/acs.analchem.6b01653. Epub 2016 Aug 29. PubMed 27539450.
Backbone
  Vector backbone: pcDNA3
  Vector type: Mammalian Expression
Growth in bacteria
  Bacterial resistance: Ampicillin, 100 μg/mL
  Growth temperature: 37°C
  Growth strain: DH5alpha
  Copy number: Unknown
Gene/Insert
  Gene/Insert name: ZnRed
  Species: Synthetic
  Insert size (bp): 909
  Mutation: K255N
  GenBank ID: KU867815
  Promoter: CMV
  Cloning method: Unknown
  Sequencing primers: 5′ CMV-F; 3′ BGH-rev
Terms and licenses: Academic/Nonprofit Terms; Industry Terms: Not Available to Industry
Depositor comments: When selecting zinc biosensors for your particular application, please pay attention to the Kd. The Kd of the sensor has to match the concentration range of your particular experiments. Please note that the K255N mutation in ZnRed does not alter plasmid function.
How to cite: pcDNA3-ZnRed was a gift from Huiwang Ai (Addgene plasmid # 170782 ; http://n2t.net/addgene:170782 ; RRID:Addgene_170782)
